>Addgene plasmid #125955 | 110_pAAV-ProC20-CatCh-GFP-WPRE | depositor full sequence | sequence record 241081 | 110_pAAV-ProC20-CatCh-GFP-WPRE sequence 6501 bps
CCTGCAGGCAGCTGCGCGCTCGCTCGCTCACTGAGGCCGCCCGGGCGTCGGGCGACCTTTGGTCGCCCGG
CCTCAGTGAGCGAGCGAGCGCGCAGAGAGGGAGTGGCCAACTCCATCACTAGGGGTTCCTGCGGCCGCAC
GCGTAATCGGTTCACGCATCGCTAATTAGTCCAGCGCGACACATGAGCCGCTAATTAGTCCACACACTCC
AGGCCAGCGCTAATTAGTCCAATGACACAAGATGGCCGCTAATTAGTCCACTGGTCACATGGGAACGCTA
ATTAGTCCATCCTCGAGCGTTTTACGCTAATTAGTCCAGCGAGAACAACTAATCGCTAATTAGTCCATTG
GGGACCTTGCCCCGCTAATTAGTCCACAATTCTAAACGTTCCGCTAATTAGTCCATGGATAGCGCAACCT
CGCTAATTAGTCCAGTTTAACCGATGCCTCGCTAATTAGTCCAACCATATAGTAGCCCCGCTAATTAGTC
CAGGCCATCAGGCCAGGCGCTAATTAGTCCAGTGGCTTCCCGTTTACGCTAATTAGTCCAGCCAAAAGAC
GAGGTCGCTAATTAGTCCACGTCCTAATAGGTAGCGCTAATTAGTCCACCTGAGTTTCAACCTCGCTAAT
TAGTCCATCGACCCAGTAGATTCGCTAATTAGTCCAGTTAGCAATTTCAACCGCTAATTAGTCCAGTTAT
ACCCAATCTACGCTAATTAGTCCAGCTCGAGATCTGCGATCTGCATCTCAATTAGTCAGCAACCATAGTC
CCGCCCCTAACTCCGCCCATCCCGCCCCTAACTCCGCCCAGTTCCGCCCATTCTCCGCCCCATCGCTGAC
TAATTTTTTTTATTTATGCAGAGGCCGAGGCCGCCTCGGCCTCTGAGCTATTCCAGAAGTAGTGAGGAGG
CTTTTTTGGAGGCCTAGGCTTTTGCAAAGGATCCGCCACCATGGATTATGGAGGCGCCCTGAGTGCCGTT
GGGCGCGAGCTGCTATTTGTAACGAACCCAGTAGTCGTCAATGGCTCTGTACTTGTGCCTGAGGACCAGT
GTTACTGCGCGGGCTGGATTGAGTCGCGTGGCACAAACGGTGCCCAAACGGCGTCGAACGTGCTGCAATG
GCTTGCTGCTGGCTTCTCCATCCTACTGCTTATGTTTTACGCCTACCAAACATGGAAGTCAACCTGCGGC
TGGGAGGAGATCTATGTGTGCGCTATCGAGATGGTCAAGGTGATTCTCGAGTTCTTCTTCGAGTTTAAGA
ACCCGTCCATGCTGTATCTAGCCACAGGCCACCGCGTCCAGTGGTTGCGTTACGCCGAGTGGCTTCTCAC
CTGCCCGGTCATTTGCATTCACCTGTCAAACCTGACGGGCTTGTCCAACGACTACAGCAGGCGCACCATG
GGTCTGCTTGTGTCTGATATTGGCACAATTGTGTGGGGCGCCACTTCCGCCATGGCCACCGGATACGTCA
AGGTCATCTTCTTCTGCCTGGGTCTGTGTTATGGTGCTAACACGTTCTTTCACGCTGCCAAGGCCTACAT
CGAGGGTTACCACACCGTGCCGAAGGGCCGGTGTCGCCAGGTGGTGACTGGCATGGCTTGGCTCTTCTTC
GTATCATGGGGTATGTTCCCCATCCTGTTCATCCTCGGCCCCGAGGGCTTCGGCGTCCTGAGCGTGTACG
GCTCCACCGTCGGCCACACCATCATTGACCTGATGTCGAAGAACTGCTGGGGTCTGCTCGGCCACTACCT
GCGCGTGCTGATCCACGAGCATATCCTCATCCACGGCGACATTCGCAAGACCACCAAATTGAACATTGGT
GGCACTGAGATTGAGGTCGAGACGCTGGTGGAGGACGAGGCCGAGGCTGGCGCGGTACCCATGGTGAGCA
AGGGCGAGGAGCTGTTCACCGGGGTGGTGCCCATCCTGGTCGAGCTGGACGGCGACGTAAACGGCCACAA
GTTCAGCGTGTCCGGCGAGGGCGAGGGCGATGCCACCTACGGCAAGCTGACCCTGAAGTTCATCTGCACC
ACCGGCAAGCTGCCCGTGCCCTGGCCCACCCTCGTGACCACCCTGACCTACGGCGTGCAGTGCTTCAGCC
GCTACCCCGACCACATGAAGCAGCACGACTTCTTCAAGTCCGCCATGCCCGAAGGCTACGTCCAGGAGCG
CACCATCTTCTTCAAGGACGACGGCAACTACAAGACCCGCGCCGAGGTGAAGTTCGAGGGCGACACCCTG
GTGAACCGCATCGAGCTGAAGGGCATCGACTTCAAGGAGGACGGCAACATCCTGGGGCACAAGCTGGAGT
ACAACTACAACAGCCACAACGTCTATATCATGGCCGACAAGCAGAAGAACGGCATCAAGGTGAACTTCAA
GATCCGCCACAACATCGAGGACGGCAGCGTGCAGCTCGCCGACCACTACCAGCAGAACACCCCCATCGGC
GACGGCCCCGTGCTGCTGCCCGACAACCACTACCTGAGCACCCAGTCCGCCCTGAGCAAAGACCCCAACG
AGAAGCGCGATCACATGGTCCTGCTGGAGTTCGTGACCGCCGCCGGGATCACTCTCGGCATGGACGAGCT
GTACAAGTGATAAGAATTCGATATCAAGCTTATCGATAATCAACCTCTGGATTACAAAATTTGTGAAAGA
TTGACTGGTATTCTTAACTATGTTGCTCCTTTTACGCTATGTGGATACGCTGCTTTAATGCCTTTGTATC
ATGCTATTGCTTCCCGTATGGCTTTCATTTTCTCCTCCTTGTATAAATCCTGGTTGCTGTCTCTTTATGA
GGAGTTGTGGCCCGTTGTCAGGCAACGTGGCGTGGTGTGCACTGTGTTTGCTGACGCAACCCCCACTGGT
TGGGGCATTGCCACCACCTGTCAGCTCCTTTCCGGGACTTTCGCTTTCCCCCTCCCTATTGCCACGGCGG
AACTCATCGCCGCCTGCCTTGCCCGCTGCTGGACAGGGGCTCGGCTGTTGGGCACTGACAATTCCGTGGT
GTTGTCGGGGAAATCATCGTCCTTTCCTTGGCTGCTCGCCTATGTTGCCACCTGGATTCTGCGCGGGACG
TCCTTCTGCTACGTCCCTTCGGCCCTCAATCCAGCGGACCTTCCTTCCCGCGGCCTGCTGCCGGCTCTGC
GGCCTCTTCCGCGTCTTCGCCTTCGCCCTCAGACGAGTCGGATCTCCCTTTGGGCCGCCTCCCCGCATCG
ATACCGAGCGCTGCTCGAGAGATCTACGGGTGGCATCCCTGTGACCCCTCCCCAGTGCCTCTCCTGGCCC
TGGAAGTTGCCACTCCAGTGCCCACCAGCCTTGTCCTAATAAAATTAAGTTGCATCATTTTGTCTGACTA
GGTGTCCTTCTATAATATTATGGGGTGGAGGGGGGTGGTATGGAGCAAGGGGCAAGTTGGGAAGACAACC
TGTAGGGCCTGCGGGGTCTATTGGGAACCAAGCTGGAGTGCAGTGGCACAATCTTGGCTCACTGCAATCT
CCGCCTCCTGGGTTCAAGCGATTCTCCTGCCTCAGCCTCCCGAGTTGTTGGGATTCCAGGCATGCATGAC
CAGGCTCAGCTAATTTTTGTTTTTTTGGTAGAGACGGGGTTTCACCATATTGGCCAGGCTGGTCTCCAAC
TCCTAATCTCAGGTGATCTACCCACCTTGGCCTCCCAAATTGCTGGGATTACAGGCGTGAACCACTGCTC
CCTTCCCTGTCCTTCTGATTTTGTAGGTAACCACGTGCGGACCGAGCGGCCGCAGGAACCCCTAGTGATG
GAGTTGGCCACTCCCTCTCTGCGCGCTCGCTCGCTCACTGAGGCCGGGCGACCAAAGGTCGCCCGACGCC
CGGGCTTTGCCCGGGCGGCCTCAGTGAGCGAGCGAGCGCGCAGCTGCCTGCAGGGGCGCCTGATGCGGTA
TTTTCTCCTTACGCATCTGTGCGGTATTTCACACCGCATA
[142 nt withheld, positions 3961-4102]
C
[141 nt withheld, positions 4104-4244]
CCTTTGACGTTGGAGTCCACGTTCTTT
[37 nt withheld, positions 4272-4308]
ACCCTATCTCGGGCTATTCTTTTGATTTATAAGGGATTTTGCCGATTTCGGCCTATTGGTTAAAAAATGA
GCTGATTTAACAAAAATTTAACGCGAATTTTAACAAAATATTAACGTTTACAATTTTATGGTGCACTCTC
AGTACAATCTGCTCTGATGCCGCATAGTTAAGCCAGCCCCGACACCCGCCAACACCCGCTGACGCGCCCT
GACGGGCTTGTCTGCTCCCGGCATCCGCTTACAGACAAGCTGTGACCGTCTCCGGGAGCTGCATGTGTCA
GAGGTTTTCACCGTCATCACCGAAACGCGCGAGACGAAAGGGCCTCGTGATACGCCTATTTTTATAGGTT
AATGTCATGATAATAATGGTTTCTTAGACGTCAGGTGGCACTTTTCGGGGAAATGTGCGCGGAACCCCTA
TTTGTTTATTTTTCTAAATACATTCAAATATGTATCCGCTCATGAGACAATAACCCTGATAAATGCTTCA
ATAATATTGAAAAAGGAAGAGTATGAGTATTCAACATTTCCGTGTCGCCCTTATTCCCTTTTTTGCGGCA
TTTTGCCTTCCTGTTTTTGCTCACCCAGAAACGCTGGTGAAAGTAAAAGATGCTGAAGATCAGTTGGGTG
CACGAGTGGGTTACATCGAACTGGATCTCAACAGCGGTAAGATCCTTGAGAGTTTTCGCCCCGAAGAACG
TTTTCCAATGATGAGCACTTTTAAAGTTCTGCTATGTGGCGCGGTATTATCCCGTATTGACGCCGGGCAA
GAGCAACTCGGTCGCCGCATACACTATTCTCAGAATGACTTGGTTGAGTACTCACCAGTCACAGAAAAGC
ATCTTACGGATGGCATGACAGTAAGAGAATTATGCAGTGCTGCCATAACCATGAGTGATAACACTGCGGC
CAACTTACTTCTGACAACGATCGGAGGACCGAAGGAGCTAACCGCTTTTTTGCACAACATGGGGGATCAT
GTAACTCGCCTTGATCGTTGGGAACCGGAGCTGAATGAAGCCATACCAAACGACGAGCGTGACACCACGA
TGCCTGTAGCAATGGCAACAACGTTGCGCAAACTATTAACTGGCGAACTACTTACTCTAGCTTCCCGGCA
ACAATTAATAGACTGGATGGAGGCGGATAAAGTTGCAGGACCACTTCTGCGCTCGGCCCTTCCGGCTGGC
TGGTTTATTGCTGATAAATCTGGAGCCGGTGAGCGTGGGTCTCGCGGTATCATTGCAGCACTGGGGCCAG
ATGGTAAGCCCTCCCGTATCGTAGTTATCTACACGACGGGGAGTCAGGCAACTATGGATGAACGAAATAG
ACAGATCGCTGAGATAGGTGCCTCACTGATTAAGCATTGGTAACTGTCAGACCAAGTTTACTCATATATA
CTTTAGATTGATTTAAAACTTCATTTTTAATTTAAAAGGATCTAGGTGAAGATCCTTTTTGATAATCTCA
TGACCAAAATCCCTTAACGTGAGTTTTCGTTCCACTGAGCGTCAGACCCCGTAGAAAAGATCAAAGGATC
TTCTTGAGATCCTTTTTTTCTGCGCGTAATCTGCTGCTTGCAAACAAAAAAACCACCGCTACCAGCGGTG
GTTTGTTTGCCGGATCAAGAGCTACCAACTCTTTTTCCGAAGGTAACTGGCTTCAGCAGAGCGCAGATAC
CAAATACTGTCCTTCTAGTGTAGCCGTAGTTAGGCCACCACTTCAAGAACTCTGTAGCACCGCCTACATA
CCTCGCTCTGCTAATCCTGTTACCAGTGGCTGCTGCCAGTGGCGATAAGTCGTGTCTTACCGGGTTGGAC
TCAAGACGATAGTTACCGGATAAGGCGCAGCGGTCGGGCTGAACGGGGGGTTCGTGCACACAGCCCAGCT
TGGAGCGAACGACCTACACCGAACTGAGATACCTACAGCGTGAGCTATGAGAAAGCGCCACGCTTCCCGA
AGGGAGAAAGGCGGACAGGTATCCGGTAAGCGGCAGGGTCGGAACAGGAGAGCGCACGAGGGAGCTTCCA
GGGGGAAACGCCTGGTATCTTTATAGTCCTGTCGGGTTTCGCCACCTCTGACTTGAGCGTCGATTTTTGT
GATGCTCGTCAGGGGGGCGGAGCCTATGGAAAAACGCCAGCAACGCGGCCTTTTTACGGTTCCTGGCCTT
TTGCTGGCCTTTTGCTCACATGT
Features (pLannotate 1.2.2; 16 found; start..end, strand, type, name):
     12..39      +  repeat_region  AAV2 ITR (fragment): inverted terminal repeat of adeno-associated virus serotype 2 inverted
     68..95      +  repeat_region  AAV2 ITR (fragment): inverted terminal repeat of adeno-associated virus serotype 2 inverted
    742..938     +  promoter       SV40 promoter: SV40 early promoter
    951..1876    +  CDS            ChR2 (fragment): N-terminal fragment of channelrhodopsin-2 from the alga Chlamydomonas reinhardtii (Nagel et al., 2003) blue light-activated cation channel
   1881..2597    +  CDS            EGFP: EGFP is a basic (constitutively fluorescent) green fluorescent protein published in 1996, derived from Aequorea victoria. It is reported to be a rapidly-maturing weak dimer with moderate acid sensitivity.
   2604..2628    +  misc_feature   MCS (fragment): pBluescript multiple cloning site
   2628..3216    +  misc_feature   WPRE: woodchuck hepatitis virus posttranscriptional regulatory element
   3248..3724    +  polyA_signal   hGH poly(A) signal: human growth hormone polyadenylation signal
   3764..3904    +  repeat_region  AAV2 ITR: inverted terminal repeat of adeno-associated virus serotype 2 inverted
   3909..3960    -  misc_feature   bom (fragment): basis of mobility region from pBR322
   3979..4359    +  rep_origin     M13 ori (sequence partly withheld): M13 bacteriophage origin of replication; arrow indicates direction of (+) strand synthesis
   4435..4484    -  misc_feature   bom (fragment): basis of mobility region from pBR322
   4586..4621    -  CDS            rop (fragment): Rop protein, which maintains plasmids at low copy number; rop
   4716..4820    +  promoter       AmpR promoter: bla
   4821..5681    +  CDS            AmpR: β-lactamase; bla; confers resistance to ampicillin, carbenicillin, and related antibiotics
   5852..6440    +  rep_origin     ori: high-copy-number ColE1/pMB1/pBR322/pUC origin of replication
