>Addgene plasmid #125955 | 110_pAAV-ProC20-CatCh-GFP-WPRE | addgene full sequence | sequence record 257255 | Addgene NGS Result
GCGGCCGCACGCGTAATCGGTTCACGCATCGCTAATTAGTCCAGCGCGACACATGAGCCGCTAATTAGTC
CACACACTCCAGGCCAGCGCTAATTAGTCCAATGACACAAGATGGCCGCTAATTAGTCCACTGGTCACAT
GGGAACGCTAATTAGTCCATCCTCGAGCGTTTTACGCTAATTAGTCCAGCGAGAACAACTAATCGCTAAT
TAGTCCATTGGGGACCTTGCCCCGCTAATTAGTCCACAATTCTAAACGTTCCGCTAATTAGTCCATGGAT
AGCGCAACCTCGCTAATTAGTCCAGTTTAACCGATGCCTCGCTAATTAGTCCAACCATATAGTAGCCCCG
CTAATTAGTCCAGGCCATCAGGCCAGGCGCTAATTAGTCCAGTGGCTTCCCGTTTACGCTAATTAGTCCA
GCCAAAAGACGAGGTCGCTAATTAGTCCACGTCCTAATAGGTAGCGCTAATTAGTCCACCTGAGTTTCAA
CCTCGCTAATTAGTCCATCGACCCAGTAGATTCGCTAATTAGTCCAGTTAGCAATTTCAACCGCTAATTA
GTCCAGTTATACCCAATCTACGCTAATTAGTCCAGCTCGAGATCTGCGATCTGCATCTCAATTAGTCAGC
AACCATAGTCCCGCCCCTAACTCCGCCCATCCCGCCCCTAACTCCGCCCAGTTCCGCCCATTCTCCGCCC
CATCGCTGACTAATTTTTTTTATTTATGCAGAGGCCGAGGCCGCCTCGGCCTCTGAGCTATTCCAGAAGT
AGTGAGGAGGCTTTTTTGGAGGCCTAGGCTTTTGCAAAGGATCCGCCACCATGGATTATGGAGGCGCCCT
GAGTGCCGTTGGGCGCGAGCTGCTATTTGTAACGAACCCAGTAGTCGTCAATGGCTCTGTACTTGTGCCT
GAGGACCAGTGTTACTGCGCGGGCTGGATTGAGTCGCGTGGCACAAACGGTGCCCAAACGGCGTCGAACG
TGCTGCAATGGCTTGCTGCTGGCTTCTCCATCCTACTGCTTATGTTTTACGCCTACCAAACATGGAAGTC
AACCTGCGGCTGGGAGGAGATCTATGTGTGCGCTATCGAGATGGTCAAGGTGATTCTCGAGTTCTTCTTC
GAGTTTAAGAACCCGTCCATGCTGTATCTAGCCACAGGCCACCGCGTCCAGTGGTTGCGTTACGCCGAGT
GGCTTCTCACCTGCCCGGTCATTTGCATTCACCTGTCAAACCTGACGGGCTTGTCCAACGACTACAGCAG
GCGCACCATGGGTCTGCTTGTGTCTGATATTGGCACAATTGTGTGGGGCGCCACTTCCGCCATGGCCACC
GGATACGTCAAGGTCATCTTCTTCTGCCTGGGTCTGTGTTATGGTGCTAACACGTTCTTTCACGCTGCCA
AGGCCTACATCGAGGGTTACCACACCGTGCCGAAGGGCCGGTGTCGCCAGGTGGTGACTGGCATGGCTTG
GCTCTTCTTCGTATCATGGGGTATGTTCCCCATCCTGTTCATCCTCGGCCCCGAGGGCTTCGGCGTCCTG
AGCGTGTACGGCTCCACCGTCGGCCACACCATCATTGACCTGATGTCGAAGAACTGCTGGGGTCTGCTCG
GCCACTACCTGCGCGTGCTGATCCACGAGCATATCCTCATCCACGGCGACATTCGCAAGACCACCAAATT
GAACATTGGTGGCACTGAGATTGAGGTCGAGACGCTGGTGGAGGACGAGGCCGAGGCTGGCGCGGTACCC
ATGGTGAGCAAGGGCGAGGAGCTGTTCACCGGGGTGGTGCCCATCCTGGTCGAGCTGGACGGCGACGTAA
ACGGCCACAAGTTCAGCGTGTCCGGCGAGGGCGAGGGCGATGCCACCTACGGCAAGCTGACCCTGAAGTT
CATCTGCACCACCGGCAAGCTGCCCGTGCCCTGGCCCACCCTCGTGACCACCCTGACCTACGGCGTGCAG
TGCTTCAGCCGCTACCCCGACCACATGAAGCAGCACGACTTCTTCAAGTCCGCCATGCCCGAAGGCTACG
TCCAGGAGCGCACCATCTTCTTCAAGGACGACGGCAACTACAAGACCCGCGCCGAGGTGAAGTTCGAGGG
CGACACCCTGGTGAACCGCATCGAGCTGAAGGGCATCGACTTCAAGGAGGACGGCAACATCCTGGGGCAC
AAGCTGGAGTACAACTACAACAGCCACAACGTCTATATCATGGCCGACAAGCAGAAGAACGGCATCAAGG
TGAACTTCAAGATCCGCCACAACATCGAGGACGGCAGCGTGCAGCTCGCCGACCACTACCAGCAGAACAC
CCCCATCGGCGACGGCCCCGTGCTGCTGCCCGACAACCACTACCTGAGCACCCAGTCCGCCCTGAGCAAA
GACCCCAACGAGAAGCGCGATCACATGGTCCTGCTGGAGTTCGTGACCGCCGCCGGGATCACTCTCGGCA
TGGACGAGCTGTACAAGTGATAAGAATTCGATATCAAGCTTATCGATAATCAACCTCTGGATTACAAAAT
TTGTGAAAGATTGACTGGTATTCTTAACTATGTTGCTCCTTTTACGCTATGTGGATACGCTGCTTTAATG
CCTTTGTATCATGCTATTGCTTCCCGTATGGCTTTCATTTTCTCCTCCTTGTATAAATCCTGGTTGCTGT
CTCTTTATGAGGAGTTGTGGCCCGTTGTCAGGCAACGTGGCGTGGTGTGCACTGTGTTTGCTGACGCAAC
CCCCACTGGTTGGGGCATTGCCACCACCTGTCAGCTCCTTTCCGGGACTTTCGCTTTCCCCCTCCCTATT
GCCACGGCGGAACTCATCGCCGCCTGCCTTGCCCGCTGCTGGACAGGGGCTCGGCTGTTGGGCACTGACA
ATTCCGTGGTGTTGTCGGGGAAATCATCGTCCTTTCCTTGGCTGCTCGCCTATGTTGCCACCTGGATTCT
GCGCGGGACGTCCTTCTGCTACGTCCCTTCGGCCCTCAATCCAGCGGACCTTCCTTCCCGCGGCCTGCTG
CCGGCTCTGCGGCCTCTTCCGCGTCTTCGCCTTCGCCCTCAGACGAGTCGGATCTCCCTTTGGGCCGCCT
CCCCGCATCGATACCGAGCGCTGCTCGAGAGATCTACGGGTGGCATCCCTGTGACCCCTCCCCAGTGCCT
CTCCTGGCCCTGGAAGTTGCCACTCCAGTGCCCACCAGCCTTGTCCTAATAAAATTAAGTTGCATCATTT
TGTCTGACTAGGTGTCCTTCTATAATATTATGGGGTGGAGGGGGGTGGTATGGAGCAAGGGGCAAGTTGG
GAAGACAACCTGTAGGGCCTGCGGGGTCTATTGGGAACCAAGCTGGAGTGCAGTGGCACAATCTTGGCTC
ACTGCAATCTCCGCCTCCTGGGTTCAAGCGATTCTCCTGCCTCAGCCTCCCGAGTTGTTGGGATTCCAGG
CATGCATGACCAGGCTCAGCTAATTTTTGTTTTTTTGGTAGAGACGGGGTTTCACCATATTGGCCAGGCT
GGTCTCCAACTCCTAATCTCAGGTGATCTACCCACCTTGGCCTCCCAAATTGCTGGGATTACAGGCGTGA
ACCACTGCTCCCTTCCCTGTCCTTCTGATTTTGTAGGTAACCACGTGCGGACCGAGCGGCCGCAGGAACC
CCTAGTGATGGAGTTGGCCACTCCCTCTCTGCGCGCTCGCTCGCTCACTGAGGCCGGGCGACCAAAGGTC
GCCCGACGCCCGGGCTTTGCCCGGGCGGCCTCAGTGAGCGAGCGAGCGCGCAGCTGCCTGCAGGGGCGCC
TGATGCGGTATTTTCTCCTTACGCATCTGTGCGGTATTTCACACCGCATA
[95 nt withheld, positions 3831-3925]
T
[46 nt withheld, positions 3927-3972]
C
[141 nt withheld, positions 3974-4114]
CCTTTGACGTTGGAGTCCACGTTCTTT
[37 nt withheld, positions 4142-4178]
ACTCTATCTCGGGCTATTCTTTTGATTTATAAGGGATTTTGCCGATTTCGGTCTATTGGTTAAAAAATGA
GCTGATTTAACAAAAATTTAACGCGAATTTTAACAAAATATTAACGTTTACAATTTTATGGTGCACTCTC
AGTACAATCTGCTCTGATGCCGCATAGTTAAGCCAGCCCCGACACCCGCCAACACCCGCTGACGCGCCCT
GACGGGCTTGTCTGCTCCCGGCATCCGCTTACAGACAAGCTGTGACCGTCTCCGGGAGCTGCATGTGTCA
GAGGTTTTCACCGTCATCACCGAAACGCGCGAGACGAAAGGGCCTCGTGATACGCCTATTTTTATAGGTT
AATGTCATGATAATAATGGTTTCTTAGACGTCAGGTGGCACTTTTCGGGGAAATGTGCGCGGAACCCCTA
TTTGTTTATTTTTCTAAATACATTCAAATATGTATCCGCTCATGAGACAATAACCCTGATAAATGCTTCA
ATAATATTGAAAAAGGAAGAGTATGAGTATTCAACATTTCCGTGTCGCCCTTATTCCCTTTTTTGCGGCA
TTTTGCCTTCCTGTTTTTGCTCACCCAGAAACGCTGGTGAAAGTAAAAGATGCTGAAGATCAGTTGGGTG
CACGAGTGGGTTACATCGAACTGGATCTCAACAGCGGTAAGATCCTTGAGAGTTTTCGCCCCGAAGAACG
TTTTCCAATGATGAGCACTTTTAAAGTTCTGCTATGTGGCGCGGTATTATCCCGTATTGACGCCGGGCAA
GAGCAACTCGGTCGCCGCATACACTATTCTCAGAATGACTTGGTTGAGTACTCACCAGTCACAGAAAAGC
ATCTTACGGATGGCATGACAGTAAGAGAATTATGCAGTGCTGCCATAACCATGAGTGATAACACTGCGGC
CAACTTACTTCTGACAACGATCGGAGGACCGAAGGAGCTAACCGCTTTTTTGCACAACATGGGGGATCAT
GTAACTCGCCTTGATCGTTGGGAACCGGAGCTGAATGAAGCCATACCAAACGACGAGCGTGACACCACGA
TGCCTGTAGCAATGGCAACAACGTTGCGCAAACTATTAACTGGCGAACTACTTACTCTAGCTTCCCGGCA
ACAATTAATAGACTGGATGGAGGCGGATAAAGTTGCAGGACCACTTCTGCGCTCGGCCCTTCCGGCTGGC
TGGTTTATTGCTGATAAATCTGGAGCCGGTGAGCGTGGGTCTCGCGGTATCATTGCAGCACTGGGGCCAG
ATGGTAAGCCCTCCCGTATCGTAGTTATCTACACGACGGGGAGTCAGGCAACTATGGATGAACGAAATAG
ACAGATCGCTGAGATAGGTGCCTCACTGATTAAGCATTGGTAACTGTCAGACCAAGTTTACTCATATATA
CTTTAGATTGATTTAAAACTTCATTTTTAATTTAAAAGGATCTAGGTGAAGATCCTTTTTGATAATCTCA
TGACCAAAATCCCTTAACGTGAGTTTTCGTTCCACTGAGCGTCAGACCCCGTAGAAAAGATCAAAGGATC
TTCTTGAGATCCTTTTTTTCTGCGCGTAATCTGCTGCTTGCAAACAAAAAAACCACCGCTACCAGCGGTG
GTTTGTTTGCCGGATCAAGAGCTACCAACTCTTTTTCCGAAGGTAACTGGCTTCAGCAGAGCGCAGATAC
CAAATACTGTTCTTCTAGTGTAGCCGTAGTTAGGCCACCACTTCAAGAACTCTGTAGCACCGCCTACATA
CCTCGCTCTGCTAATCCTGTTACCAGTGGCTGCTGCCAGTGGCGATAAGTCGTGTCTTACCGGGTTGGAC
TCAAGACGATAGTTACCGGATAAGGCGCAGCGGTCGGGCTGAACGGGGGGTTCGTGCACACAGCCCAGCT
TGGAGCGAACGACCTACACCGAACTGAGATACCTACAGCGTGAGCTATGAGAAAGCGCCACGCTTCCCGA
AGGGAGAAAGGCGGACAGGTATCCGGTAAGCGGCAGGGTCGGAACAGGAGAGCGCACGAGGGAGCTTCCA
GGGGGAAACGCCTGGTATCTTTATAGTCCTGTCGGGTTTCGCCACCTCTGACTTGAGCGTCGATTTTTGT
GATGCTCGTCAGGGGGGCGGAGCCTATGGAAAAACGCCAGCAACGCGGCCTTTTTACGGTTCCTGGCCTT
TTGCTGGCCTTTTGCTCACATGTCCTGCAGGCAGCTGCGCGCTCGCTCGCTCACTGAGGCCGCCCGGGCG
TCGGGCGACCTTTGGTCGCCCGGCCTCAGTGAGCGAGCGAGCGCGCAGAGAGGGAGTGGCCAACTCCATC
ACTAGGGGTTCCT
Features (pLannotate 1.2.2; 16 found; start..end, strand, type, name):
    612..808     +  promoter       SV40 promoter: SV40 early promoter
    821..1746    +  CDS            ChR2 (fragment): N-terminal fragment of channelrhodopsin-2 from the alga Chlamydomonas reinhardtii (Nagel et al., 2003) blue light-activated cation channel
   1751..2467    +  CDS            EGFP: EGFP is a basic (constitutively fluorescent) green fluorescent protein published in 1996, derived from Aequorea victoria. It is reported to be a rapidly-maturing weak dimer with moderate acid sensitivity.
   2474..2498    +  misc_feature   MCS (fragment): pBluescript multiple cloning site
   2498..3086    +  misc_feature   WPRE: woodchuck hepatitis virus posttranscriptional regulatory element
   3118..3594    +  polyA_signal   hGH poly(A) signal: human growth hormone polyadenylation signal
   3634..3774    +  repeat_region  AAV2 ITR: inverted terminal repeat of adeno-associated virus serotype 2 inverted
   3779..3830    -  misc_feature   bom (fragment): basis of mobility region from pBR322
   3849..4304    +  rep_origin     f1 ori (sequence partly withheld): f1 bacteriophage origin of replication; arrow indicates direction of (+) strand synthesis
   4305..4354    -  misc_feature   bom (fragment): basis of mobility region from pBR322
   4456..4491    -  CDS            rop (fragment): Rop protein, which maintains plasmids at low copy number; rop
   4586..4690    +  promoter       AmpR promoter: bla
   4691..5551    +  CDS            AmpR: β-lactamase; bla; confers resistance to ampicillin, carbenicillin, and related antibiotics
   5722..6310    +  rep_origin     ori: high-copy-number ColE1/pMB1/pBR322/pUC origin of replication
   6383..6410    +  repeat_region  AAV2 ITR (fragment): inverted terminal repeat of adeno-associated virus serotype 2 inverted
   6439..6466    +  repeat_region  AAV2 ITR (fragment): inverted terminal repeat of adeno-associated virus serotype 2 inverted
