[The description below was written by a language model from this plasmid's Addgene catalogue record and pLannotate feature annotations shown in this document.]
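Description:
110_pAAV-ProC20-CatCh-GFP-WPRE is a 6.5 kb AAV transfer plasmid built on a pAAV backbone, intended as the genome-carrying component for producing recombinant adeno-associated virus. It is maintained in bacteria through a high-copy ColE1/pUC-type origin with ampicillin selection (β-lactamase under its own promoter), and the backbone also carries an f1/M13 phage origin. AAV2 inverted terminal repeats flank the expression cassette and provide the signals for replication and packaging of the intervening DNA into capsids. The downstream ITR is annotated in full, whereas the upstream one is detected only as short fragments, which is common for automated annotation of these repeat structures. The two feature tables (repository sequencing and depositor sequence) describe the same molecule with a shifted start coordinate.

The payload is CatCh-GFP, the L132C variant of channelrhodopsin-2 fused to EGFP, annotated as an N-terminal ChR2 fragment followed directly by the EGFP coding sequence. ChR2 is a blue-light-gated cation channel, so the fusion provides both optogenetic activation and fluorescent labelling of expressing cells. Expression is driven by ProC20, one of a series of synthetic promoters. It is not itself recognised in the annotation, but it presumably lies in the unannotated stretch after the upstream ITR, where an SV40 early promoter segment is annotated immediately before the coding sequence. How that segment relates to ProC20 is not stated in the record. A WPRE downstream of EGFP enhances transcript stability and expression, and a human growth hormone polyadenylation signal terminates the message. The stated purpose is to target expression to neuronal and glial cell types in the mouse, non-human primate and human retina; the particular cell type addressed by ProC20 is not given.
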