Addgene plasmid #125955: 110_pAAV-ProC20-CatCh-GFP-WPRE
Purpose: Targeting expression to neuronal and glial cell types in mice, non-human primates, and human retina
Depositing lab: Botond Roska. Depositing organization: Friedrich Miescher Institute for Biomedical Research. Publication: Targeting neuronal and glial cell types with synthetic promoter AAVs in mice, non-human primates and humans. Juttner J, Szabo A, Gross-Scherf B, Morikawa RK, Rompani SB, Hantz P, Szikra T, Esposti F, Cowan CS, Bharioke A, Patino-Alvarez CP, Keles O, Kusnyerik A, Azoulay T, Hartl D, Krebs AR, Schubeler D, Hajdu RI, Lukats A, Nemeth J, Nagy ZZ, Wu KC, Wu RH, Xiang L, Fang XL, Jin ZB, Goldblum D, Hasler PW, Scholl HPN, Krol J, Roska B. Nat Neurosci. 2019 Jul 8. pii: 10.1038/s41593-019-0431-2. doi: 10.1038/s41593-019-0431-2. PubMed 31285614.
Backbone
  Vector backbone: pAAV
  Vector type: AAV
Growth in bacteria
  Bacterial resistance: Ampicillin, 100 μg/mL
  Growth temperature: 37°C
  Growth strain: NEB Stable
  Copy number: High Copy
Gene/Insert
  Gene/Insert name: CatCh-GFP (alt name: ChR2(L132C)-EGFP)
  Species: Synthetic
  Promoter: ProC20
  Cloning method: Restriction Enzyme; 5′ cloning site Unknown (unknown if destroyed); 3′ cloning site Unknown (unknown if destroyed)
Terms and licenses: Academic/Nonprofit Terms; Industry Terms: Not Available to Industry
Depositor comments: Please visit https://www.biorxiv.org/content/early/2018/10/04/434720.full.pdf for BioRxiv preprint
How to cite: 110_pAAV-ProC20-CatCh-GFP-WPRE was a gift from Botond Roska (Addgene plasmid # 125955 ; http://n2t.net/addgene:125955 ; RRID:Addgene_125955)
